>Addgene plasmid #191705 | AiP12609 - pAAV-AiE0779m-minBG-SYFP2-WPRE3-BGHpA (Alias: CN2609) | addgene full sequence | sequence record 376695 | Addgene NGS Result
CCTGCAGGCAGCTGCGCGCTCGCTCGCTCACTGAGGCCGCCCGGGCGTCGGGCGACCTTTGGTCGCCCGG
CCTCAGTGAGCGAGCGAGCGCGCAGAGAGGGAGTGGCCAACTCCATCACTAGGGGTTCCTGCGGCCGCAC
GCGTTCTCATCCTATGCCTTTCTTCTAGGTACTTCAGAAAGAATCTTTCAAATCAATAACTGTGTTCTAT
CCACAGAGGTTTAATGGAGGAGCAGGAGGCTGGAACGAGATGAAGGAAATGAATTGTTCCAGAGATGAAA
AAGCTCCCAGGCATATGTCATAAGTTTGAGACAAATTAAGGAAAAGCGGGTTGGGAGGAGTCTGAGGCTG
TGGGTGGCTGCCTCGAGAGGCTGCTCACAACCTGACATGTTTCAGATCTTTTGACACGGTCATGCAAGCA
ACAGAAACTTATATGGTTTTTAGTCTCCCAGGTAGCAGGGAAATGATGATGTGGGAGGATTAGGGGGGGG
AAAATGAGTTTCTCATTTTTTTAATTTAAATTACTTTTGAGCTACTTCTAGACTGCAGCAGAGTTGATAA
ACCACCCAGTTCATATACTCAAACCTCCCAACTCCTCCACAGCTCAGCCAAAATTTCCCAAGGACTTGTT
TTACCCAAATCCCAGCTCCGGAGCTCGGGCTGGGCATAAAAGTCAGGGCAGAGCCATCTATTGCTTACAT
TTGCTTCTGGGATCCAGATCTTTCGAAGCTAGCGCTACCGGTCGCCACCATGGTGAGCAAGGGCGAGGAG
CTGTTCACCGGGGTGGTGCCCATCCTGGTCGAGCTGGACGGCGACGTAAACGGCCACAAGTTCAGCGTGT
CCGGCGAGGGCGAGGGCGATGCCACCTACGGCAAGCTGACCCTGAAGCTGATCTGCACCACCGGCAAGCT
GCCCGTGCCCTGGCCCACCCTCGTGACCACCCTGGGCTACGGCGTGCAGTGCTTCGCCCGCTACCCCGAC
CACATGAAGCAGCACGACTTCTTCAAGTCCGCCATGCCCGAAGGCTACGTCCAGGAGCGCACCATCTTCT
TCAAGGACGACGGCAACTACAAGACCCGCGCCGAGGTGAAGTTCGAGGGCGACACCCTGGTGAACCGCAT
CGAGCTGAAGGGCATCGACTTCAAGGAGGACGGCAACATCCTGGGGCACAAGCTGGAGTACAACTACAAC
AGCCACAACGTCTATATCACCGCCGACAAGCAGAAGAACGGCATCAAGGCCAACTTCAAGATCCGCCACA
ACATCGAGGACGGCGGCGTGCAGCTCGCCGACCACTACCAGCAGAACACCCCCATCGGCGACGGCCCCGT
GCTGCTGCCCGACAACCACTACCTGAGCTACCAGTCCAAGCTGAGCAAAGACCCCAACGAGAAGCGCGAT
CACATGGTCCTGCTGGAGTTCGTGACCGCCGCCGGGATCACTCTCGGCATGGACGAGCTGTACAAGTAAG
TCGACGGCGCGCCGCGGCCGCGAATTCGATATCATAATCAACCTCTGGATTACAAAATTTGTGAAAGATT
GACTGGTATTCTTAACTATGTTGCTCCTTTTACGCTATGTGGATACGCTGCTTTAATGCCTTTGTATCAT
GCTATTGCTTCCCGTATGGCTTTCATTTTCTCCTCCTTGTATAAATCCTGGTTAGTTCTTGCCACGGCGG
AACTCATCGCCGCCTGCCTTGCCCGCTGCTGGACAGGGGCTCGGCTGTTGGGCACTGACAATTCCGTGGC
TCGAGAGATCTTCGACTGTGCCTTCTAGTTGCCAGCCATCTGTTGTTTGCCCCTCCCCCGTGCCTTCCTT
GACCCTGGAAGGTGCCACTCCCACTGTCCTTTCCTAATAAAATGAGGAAATTGCATCGCATTGTCTGAGT
AGGTGTCATTCTATTCTGGGGGGTGGGGTGGGGCAGGACAGCAAGGGGGAGGATTGGGAAGACAATAGCA
GGCATGAGATCTCACGTGCGGACCGAGCGGCCGCAGGAACCCCTAGTGATGGAGTTGGCCACTCCCTCTC
TGCGCGCTCGCTCGCTCACTGAGGCCGGGCGACCAAAGGTCGCCCGACGCCCGGGCTTTGCCCGGGCGGC
CTCAGTGAGCGAGCGAGCGCGCAGCTGCCTGCAGGGGCGCCTGATGCGGTATTTTCTCCTTACGCATCTG
TGCGGTATTTCACACCGCATA
[95 nt withheld, positions 2192-2286]
T
[46 nt withheld, positions 2288-2333]
C
[141 nt withheld, positions 2335-2475]
CCTTTGACGTTGGAGTCCACGTTCTTT
[37 nt withheld, positions 2503-2539]
ACTCTATCTCGGGCTATTCTTTTGATTTATAAGGGATTTTGCCGATTTCGGTCTATTGGTTAAAAAATGA
GCTGATTTAACAAAAATTTAACGCGAATTTTAACAAAATATTAACGTTTACAATTTTATGGTGCACTCTC
AGTACAATCTGCTCTGATGCCGCATAGTTAAGCCAGCCCCGACACCCGCCAACACCCGCTGACGCGCCCT
GACGGGCTTGTCTGCTCCCGGCATCCGCTTACAGACAAGCTGTGACCGTCTCCGGGAGCTGCATGTGTCA
GAGGTTTTCACCGTCATCACCGAAACGCGCGAGACGAAAGGGCCTCGTGATACGCCTATTTTTATAGGTT
AATGTCATGATAATAATGGTTTCTTAGACGTCAGGTGGCACTTTTCGGGGAAATGTGCGCGGAACCCCTA
TTTGTTTATTTTTCTAAATACATTCAAATATGTATCCGCTCATGAGACAATAACCCTGATAAATGCTTCA
ATAATATTGAAAAAGGAAGAGTATGAGTATTCAACATTTCCGTGTCGCCCTTATTCCCTTTTTTGCGGCA
TTTTGCCTTCCTGTTTTTGCTCACCCAGAAACGCTGGTGAAAGTAAAAGATGCTGAAGATCAGTTGGGTG
CACGAGTGGGTTACATCGAACTGGATCTCAACAGCGGTAAGATCCTTGAGAGTTTTCGCCCCGAAGAACG
TTTTCCAATGATGAGCACTTTTAAAGTTCTGCTATGTGGCGCGGTATTATCCCGTATTGACGCCGGGCAA
GAGCAACTCGGTCGCCGCATACACTATTCTCAGAATGACTTGGTTGAGTACTCACCAGTCACAGAAAAGC
ATCTTACGGATGGCATGACAGTAAGAGAATTATGCAGTGCTGCCATAACCATGAGTGATAACACTGCGGC
CAACTTACTTCTGACAACGATCGGAGGACCGAAGGAGCTAACCGCTTTTTTGCACAACATGGGGGATCAT
GTAACTCGCCTTGATCGTTGGGAACCGGAGCTGAATGAAGCCATACCAAACGACGAGCGTGACACCACGA
TGCCTGTAGCAATGGCAACAACGTTGCGCAAACTATTAACTGGCGAACTACTTACTCTAGCTTCCCGGCA
ACAATTAATAGACTGGATGGAGGCGGATAAAGTTGCAGGACCACTTCTGCGCTCGGCCCTTCCGGCTGGC
TGGTTTATTGCTGATAAATCTGGAGCCGGTGAGCGTGGGTCTCGCGGTATCATTGCAGCACTGGGGCCAG
ATGGTAAGCCCTCCCGTATCGTAGTTATCTACACGACGGGGAGTCAGGCAACTATGGATGAACGAAATAG
ACAGATCGCTGAGATAGGTGCCTCACTGATTAAGCATTGGTAACTGTCAGACCAAGTTTACTCATATATA
CTTTAGATTGATTTAAAACTTCATTTTTAATTTAAAAGGATCTAGGTGAAGATCCTTTTTGATAATCTCA
TGACCAAAATCCCTTAACGTGAGTTTTCGTTCCACTGAGCGTCAGACCCCGTAGAAAAGATCAAAGGATC
TTCTTGAGATCCTTTTTTTCTGCGCGTAATCTGCTGCTTGCAAACAAAAAAACCACCGCTACCAGCGGTG
GTTTGTTTGCCGGATCAAGAGCTACCAACTCTTTTTCCGAAGGTAACTGGCTTCAGCAGAGCGCAGATAC
CAAATACTGTTCTTCTAGTGTAGCCGTAGTTAGGCCACCACTTCAAGAACTCTGTAGCACCGCCTACATA
CCTCGCTCTGCTAATCCTGTTACCAGTGGCTGCTGCCAGTGGCGATAAGTCGTGTCTTACCGGGTTGGAC
TCAAGACGATAGTTACCGGATAAGGCGCAGCGGTCGGGCTGAACGGGGGGTTCGTGCACACAGCCCAGCT
TGGAGCGAACGACCTACACCGAACTGAGATACCTACAGCGTGAGCTATGAGAAAGCGCCACGCTTCCCGA
AGGGAGAAAGGCGGACAGGTATCCGGTAAGCGGCAGGGTCGGAACAGGAGAGCGCACGAGGGAGCTTCCA
GGGGGAAACGCCTGGTATCTTTATAGTCCTGTCGGGTTTCGCCACCTCTGACTTGAGCGTCGATTTTTGT
GATGCTCGTCAGGGGGGCGGAGCCTATGGAAAAACGCCAGCAACGCGGCCTTTTTACGGTTCCTGGCCTT
TTGCTGGCCTTTTGCTCACATGT
Features (pLannotate 1.2.2; 14 found; start..end, strand, type, name):
     12..39      +  repeat_region  AAV2 ITR (fragment): inverted terminal repeat of adeno-associated virus serotype 2 inverted
     68..95      +  repeat_region  AAV2 ITR (fragment): inverted terminal repeat of adeno-associated virus serotype 2 inverted
    750..1466    +  CDS            SYFP2: SYFP2 is a basic (constitutively fluorescent) yellow fluorescent protein published in 2006, derived from Aequorea victoria. It is reported to be a very rapidly-maturing monomer with moderate acid sensitivity.
   1506..1663    +  misc_feature   WPRE (fragment): woodchuck hepatitis virus posttranscriptional regulatory element
   1669..1749    +  misc_feature   WPRE (fragment): woodchuck hepatitis virus posttranscriptional regulatory element
   1766..1877    +  polyA_signal   bGH poly(A) signal: bovine growth hormone polyadenylation signal
   1995..2135    +  repeat_region  AAV2 ITR: inverted terminal repeat of adeno-associated virus serotype 2 inverted
   2140..2191    -  misc_feature   bom (fragment): basis of mobility region from pBR322
   2210..2665    +  rep_origin     f1 ori (sequence partly withheld): f1 bacteriophage origin of replication; arrow indicates direction of (+) strand synthesis
   2666..2715    -  misc_feature   bom (fragment): basis of mobility region from pBR322
   2817..2852    -  CDS            rop (fragment): Rop protein, which maintains plasmids at low copy number; rop
   2947..3051    +  promoter       AmpR promoter: bla
   3052..3912    +  CDS            AmpR: β-lactamase; bla; confers resistance to ampicillin, carbenicillin, and related antibiotics
   4083..4671    +  rep_origin     ori: high-copy-number ColE1/pMB1/pBR322/pUC origin of replication
