[The description below was written by a language model from this plasmid's Addgene catalogue record and pLannotate feature annotations shown in this document.]
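Description:
AiP12609 - pAAV-AiE0779m-minBG-SYFP2-WPRE3-BGHpA (alias CN2609) is a recombinant AAV transfer plasmid of about 4.7 kb, designed for packaging an enhancer-driven fluorescent reporter into AAV particles for delivery to the brain. The bacterial backbone carries a high-copy ColE1/pUC-type origin, an f1 phage origin, and a β-lactamase (AmpR) gene with its own promoter for ampicillin selection. Short remnants of pBR322 bom and rop sequences are also annotated. The expression cassette is flanked by AAV2 inverted terminal repeats, which provide the cis signals for genome replication and encapsidation. The right ITR is annotated as intact, whereas the left one is detected only as two short fragments in this sequencing result. That may reflect the difficulty of reading and annotating these repeats rather than a real truncation.

The payload is the coding sequence for SYFP2, a rapidly maturing monomeric yellow fluorescent protein derived from Aequorea victoria. It is followed by WPRE3, a shortened woodchuck hepatitis virus posttranscriptional element that appears as two WPRE fragments in the feature table, and by the bovine growth hormone polyadenylation signal. Both elements support transcript stability and expression while saving packaging space. According to the construct name, transcription is controlled by the enhancer AiE0779m placed next to a minimal beta-globin promoter (minBG). Neither element is annotated in the feature table, but they presumably occupy the unannotated region between the left ITR and SYFP2. In this arrangement the minimal promoter is expected to have little activity on its own, so the enhancer determines cell-type specificity. The stated purpose is SYFP2 expression in striatal direct pathway medium spiny neurons (D1-MSNs), making the construct a tool for labelling and visualising this population as part of an enhancer AAV toolbox for striatal cell types.
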