Addgene plasmid #191705: AiP12609 - pAAV-AiE0779m-minBG-SYFP2-WPRE3-BGHpA (Alias: CN2609)
Purpose: AI plasmid ALIAS: AiP12609. Expression of SYFP2 (yellow fluorescent protein) in striatal direct pathway medium spiny neurons (D1-MSNs)
Depositing lab: Allen Institute for Brain Science & Jonathan Ting. Depositing organization: Allen Institute. Publication: Enhancer AAV toolbox for accessing and perturbing striatal cell types and circuits. Hunker AC, Wirthlin ME, Gill G, Johansen NJ, Hooper M, Omstead V, Vargas S, Lerma MN, Taskin N, Weed N, Laird WD, Bishaw YM, Bendrick JL, Gore BB, Ben-Simon Y, Opitz-Araya X, Martinez RA, Way SW, Thyagarajan B, Otto S, Sanchez REA, Alexander JR, Amaya A, Amster A, Arbuckle J, Ayala A, Baker PM, Barcelli T, Barta S, Bertagnolli D, Bielstein C, Bishwakarma P, Bowlus J, Boyer G, Brouner K, Casian B, Casper T, Chakka AB, Chakrabarty R, Chong P, Clark M, Colbert K, Daniel S, Dawe T, Departee M, DiValentin P, Donadio NP, Dotson NI, Dwivedi D, Egdorf T, Fliss T, Gary A, Goldy J, Grasso C, Groce EL, Gudsnuk K, Han W, Haradon Z, Hastings S, Helback O, Ho WV, Huang C, Johnson T, Jones DL, Juneau Z, Kenney J, Leibly M, Li S, Liang E, Loeffler H, Lusk NA, Madigan Z, Malloy J, Malone J, McCue R, Melchor J, Mich JK, Moosman S, Morin E, Naidoo R, Newman D, Ngo K, Nguyen K, Oster AL, Ouellette B, Oyama AA, Pena N, Pham T, Phillips E, Pom C, Potekhina L, Ransford S, Ray PL, Reding M, Rette DF, Reynoldson C, Rimorin C, Sigler AR, Rocha DB, Ronellenfitch K, Ruiz A, Sawyer L, Sevigny JP, Shapovalova NV, Shepard N, Shulga L, Soliman S, Staats B, Taormina MJ, Tieu M, Wang Y, Wilkes J, Wood T, Zhou T, Williford A, Dee N, Mollenkopf T, Ng L, Esposito L, Kalmbach BE, Yao S, Ariza J, Collman F, Mufti S, Smith K, Waters J, Ersing I, Patrick M, Zeng H, Lein ES, Kojima Y, Horwitz G, Owen SF, Levi BP, Daigle TL, Tasic B, Bakken TE, Ting JT. Neuron. 2025 May 21;113(10):1507-1524.e17. doi: 10.1016/j.neuron.2025.04.035. PubMed 40403704.
Backbone
  Vector backbone: rAAV
  Vector type: AAV
Growth in bacteria
  Bacterial resistance: Ampicillin, 100 μg/mL
  Growth temperature: 30°C
  Growth strain: NEB Stable
  Copy number: High Copy
Gene/Insert
  Gene/Insert name: SYFP2
  Species: Other
  Mutation: none
  Cloning method: Restriction Enzyme; 5′ cloning site Unknown (unknown if destroyed)
Terms and licenses: Academic/Nonprofit Terms; Industry Terms: Not Available to Industry
Depositor comments: Allen Institute plasmid ALIAS: AiP12609 This work supported by NIH BRAIN Initiative grant UF1MH128339
How to cite: AiP12609 - pAAV-AiE0779m-minBG-SYFP2-WPRE3-BGHpA (Alias: CN2609) was a gift from Allen Institute for Brain Science & Jonathan Ting (Addgene plasmid # 191705 ; http://n2t.net/addgene:191705 ; RRID:Addgene_191705)
